>Addgene plasmid #42343 | CTPSA | depositor partial sequence | sequence record 57176 | CTPSA sequence 979 bps
CATATGCACCATCATCATCATCATTCTTCTGGTGTAGATCTGGGTACCGAGAACCTGTACTTCCAATCCA
TGAAGTACATTCTGGTTACTGGTGGTGTTATATCAGGAATTGGAAAAGGAATCATTGCCAGCAGTGTGGG
CACAATACTCAAGTCATGTGGTTTACATGTAACTTCAATCAAAATTGACCCCTACATTAACATTGATGCA
GGAACATTCTCTCCTTATGAGCATGGTGAGGTTTTTGTGCTGGATGATGGTGGGGAAGTAGACCTTGACC
TGGGTAACTATGAGCGGTTCCTTGACATCCGCCTCACCAAGGACAATAATCTGACCACTGGAAAGATATA
CCAGTATGTCATTAACAAGGAACGGAAAGGAGATTACTTGGGGAAAACTGTCCAAGTTGTCCCTCATATC
ACAGATGCAATCCAGGAGTGGGTGATGAGACAGGCGTTAATACCTGTAGATGAAGATGGCCTGGAACCTC
AAGTGTGTGTTATTGAGCTTGGTGGAACCGTGGGGGACATAGAAAGCATGCCCTTTATTGAGGCCTTCCG
TCAGTTCCAATTCAAGGTCAAAAGAGAGAACTTTTGTAACATCCACGTCAGTCTAGTTCCCCAGCCAAGT
TCAACAGGGGAACAGAAGACTAAACCTACCCAGAATAGTGTTCGGGAACTTAGAGGACTTGGGCTTTCCC
CAGATCTGGTTGTATGCAGGTGCTCAAATCCACTTGACACATCAGTGAAGGAGAAAATATCAATGTTCTG
CCATGTTGAGCCTGAACAAGTGATCTGTGTCCACGATGTCTCATCCATCTACCGAGTCCCCTTGTTGTTA
GAGGAGCAAGGGGTTGTAGATTATTTTCTTCGAAGACTTGACCTTCCTATTGAGAGGCAGCCAAGAAAAA
TGCTGATGAAATGGAAAGAGATGGCTGACAGATATGATCGCTAACAGTAAAGGTGGATACGGATCCGAA
