>Addgene plasmid #42343 | CTPSA | addgene partial sequence | sequence record 60417 | T7 5'-TAATACGACTCACTATAGGG-3'
CCCTCTAGAAATAATTTTGTTTAACTTTAAGAAGGAGATATACATATGCACCATCATCATCATCATTCTT
CTGGTGTAGATCTGGGTACCGAGAACCTGTACTTCCAATCCATGAAGTACATTCTGGTTACTGGTGGTGT
TATATCAGGAATTGGAAAAGGAATCATTGCCAGCAGTGTGGGCACAATACTCAAGTCATGTGGTTTACAT
GTAACTTCAATCAAAATTGACCCCTACATTAACATTGATGCAGGAACATTCTCTCCTTATGAGCATGGTG
AGGTTTTTGTGCTGGATGATGGTGGGGAAGTAGACCTTGACCTGGGTAACTATGAGCGGTTCCTTGACAT
CCGCCTCACCAAGGACAATAATCTGACCACTGGAAAGATATACCAGTATGTCATTAACAAGGAACGGAAA
GGAGATTACTTGGGGAAAACTGTCCAAGTTGTCCCTCATATCACAGATGCAATCCAGGAGTGGGTGATGA
GACAGGCGTTAATACCTGTAGATGAAGATGGCCTGGAACCTCAAGTGTGTGTTATTGAGCTTGGTGGAAC
CGTGGGGGACATAGAAAGCATGCCCTTTATTGAGGCCTTCCGTCAGTTCCAATTCAAGGTCAAAAGAGAG
AACTTTTGTAACATCCACGTCAGTCTAGTTCCCCAGCCAAGTTCAACAGGGGAACAGAAGACTAAACCTA
CCCAGAATAGTGTTCGGGAACTTAGAGGACTTGGGCTTTCCCCAGATCTGGTTGTATGCAGGTGCTCAAA
TCCACTTGACACATCAGTGAAGGAGAAAATATCAATGT
