[The description below was written by a language model from this plasmid's Addgene catalogue record.]
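Description:
CTPSA is a bacterial expression plasmid built on the pNIC28-Bsa4 backbone from the Structural Genomics Consortium, designed to produce a fragment of human CTP synthase 1 (CTPS1, also known as CTPS) in E. coli for structure determination. It is maintained as a high-copy plasmid under kanamycin selection. The record does not include a feature table, so the origin of replication and the promoter are not explicitly listed. However, the recommended sequencing primers (T7 forward and T7 terminator), together with the depositor's advice to express in a BL21(DE3)-derived strain, indicate that the insert sits in a T7 promoter/terminator cassette driven by T7 RNA polymerase supplied by the host.

The insert is about 979 bp of human CTPS1 coding sequence, introduced by ligation-independent cloning. The record cautions that it may not be the full open reading frame, which is typical of a domain-level construct optimised for crystallography, and it is linked to deposited crystal structures of the protein. The mutation field only refers to the depositor comments, which give no specific sequence changes, so any differences from the reference sequence are not stated. The protein is expressed with an N-terminal hexahistidine tag followed by a TEV protease cleavage site. This arrangement allows capture by immobilised metal affinity chromatography and then removal of the tag to give near-native protein. The suggested expression strain carries a rare-codon tRNA plasmid, which helps translation of human sequences in bacteria. The construct is used for recombinant production and purification of the CTPS1 fragment for structural and biochemical studies.
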