Addgene plasmid #42343: CTPSA
Purpose: Bacterial expression for structure determination; may not be full ORF
Depositing lab: Nicola Burgess-Brown. Depositing organization: University of Oxford.
Backbone
  Vector backbone: pNIC28-Bsa4
  Backbone manufacturer: SGC
  Vector type: Bacterial Expression
Growth in bacteria
  Bacterial resistance: Kanamycin, 50 μg/mL
  Growth temperature: 37°C
  Growth strain: Mach1 ;
  Copy number: High Copy
Gene/Insert
  Gene/Insert name: CTPSA (alt names: CTPS; gi|14495609; PDB:2C5M/2VO1)
  Species: H. sapiens (human)
  Insert size (bp): 979
  Mutation: See Comments
  GenBank ID: CTPS gi|14495609
  Entrez Gene: CTPS1 (a.k.a. CTPS, IMD24)
  Tag / fusion protein: His6-TEV (N terminal on insert)
  Cloning method: Ligation Independent Cloning
  Sequencing primers: 5′ T7; 3′ T7-term
Terms and licenses: Academic/Nonprofit Terms; Industry Terms: Not Available to Industry
Depositor comments: http://www.thesgc.org/structures/2C5M/ Use BL21(DE3)-R3-pRARE2 strain for expression.
How to cite: CTPSA was a gift from Nicola Burgess-Brown (Addgene plasmid # 42343 ; http://n2t.net/addgene:42343 ; RRID:Addgene_42343)
